>Addgene plasmid #244902 | pHygGP6 | addgene full sequence | sequence record 485494
GTACGGCGACGTAACGTGAGATAGGCGGAACCCGGGAAGTTCCTATACTATTTGAAGAATAGGAACTTCT
GCAGGAATTCGATATCGGTGAAGTTCCTATTCTCTAGAAAGTATAGGAACTTCAAAATGGGATCCCCAAA
GAAGAAGCGTAAGGTGTCGATGAGTAAAGGAGAAGAATTGTTCACTGGAGTTGTCCCAATCCTCGTCGAG
CTCGACGGAGACGTCAACGGACACAAGTTCTCCGTCTCCGGAGAGGGAGAGGGAGACGCCACCTACGGAA
AGCTCACCCTCAAGTTCATCTGCACCACCGGAAAGCTCCCAGTCCCATGGCCAACCCTCGTCACCACCTT
CTGCTACGGAGTCCAATGCTTCTCCCGTTACCCAGACCACATGAAGCGTCACGACTTCTTCAAGTCCGCC
ATGCCAGAGGGATACGTCCAAGAGCGTACCATCTTCTTCAAGGTAAGTTTAAACATATATATACTAACTA
CTGATTATTTAAATTTTCAGGACGACGGAAACTACAAGACCCGTGCCGAGGTCAAGTTCGAGGGAGACAC
CCTCGTCAACCGTATCGAGCTCAAGGTAAGTTTAAACAGTTCGGTACTAACTAACCATACATATTTAAAT
TTTCAGGGAATCGACTTCAAGGAGGACGGAAACATCCTCGGACACAAGCTCGAGTACAACTACAACTCCC
ACAACGTCTACATCATGGCCGACAAGCAAAAGAACGGAATCAAGGTCAACTTCAAGGTAAGTTTAAACAT
GATTTTACTAACTAACTAATCTGATTTAAATTTTCAGATCCGTCACAACATCGAGGACGGATCCGTCCAA
CTCGCCGACCACTACCAACAAAACACCCCAATCGGAGACGGACCAGTCCTCCTCCCAGACAACCACTACC
TCTCCACCCAATCCGCCCTCTCCAAGGACCCAAACGAGAAGCGTGACCACATGGTCCTCCTCGAGTTCGT
CACCGCCGCCGGAATCACCCACGGAATGGACGAGCTCTACAAGGCCTCCCGTCGTCGTAAGGCCAACCCA
ACCAAGCTCTCCGAGAACGCCAAGAAGCTCGCCAAGTAGATCAACTGCTCTAATTCCATCTCGTTTCTCT
CTTTTCTTTCAATCTCTTTACCCGTTTCTCTTCCCCTACGTCCCCCAAACCTACCACTGCACAGTAACAC
ATACACATTCAACGTGTCACAATAAAAGCCCATCAACACCTTCTCTGTTGTTTTTTTTCTTCAAATGCAT
TTTTTTCACTTTGTTTAATAATTTTTACGCATCGGATTTGTAGGATAGTGGAAATTTGTCCTTCAATGCT
TCAATTGATTCGACACTTCTCAATATTTTTGATCAATAAACCATTGATTTTCTATTTAGAAGAAGATCAC
TGTAAATAACACCAAAAACATCACAGCAAAAAAACTCCCACTCAATTATATTACTGTTTTTATTGAAACT
AGAATAAATTTGAAAATCTTCAAAGCATACACAATTAAAAAAAACGAAAAAAGAAAAAGTCCCGTTGATT
CTCAAACTTAAATTTTTAAACTTGTCTGAACCATGTTGTAAGTTTGTAAAAGTTTCCCAGTTGTCCTCGA
ACAGGTCTAAAAATTGCGGTCATAAACTGAAACGTAACATATGATAAGGTATTTTGTGTGCGGTTTTTTC
TATGATGTTTCAAAAAAATTTATCAGAAGTAAAAAACATAAGAAGTGTACACAGAACATTGTGTAGATTT
TGGGATAGAATTATTATTAATGGGGGGAGGGAGCACAATTTTTTTCGACTTTTTATTACGAATTAATTCT
ATTTTTGAATCTACACAATTTCATTGTTAGAGGTGACTTAAAAGAAGCTAAAAAACAAAGAAATTAAGAG
AAGTTTTTTGATAATAACAAAAATAGGGGGTGGGAGCACAGGGAGAAAGAGCATGTAGGGATGTTGAAGA
GTAATTGGACCCACTTTGTACAAGAAAGCTGGGTCTATTCCTTTGCCCTCGGACGAGTGCTGGGGCGTCG
GTTTCCACTATCGGCGAGTACTTCTACACAGCCATCGGTCCAGACGGCCGCGCTTCTGCGGGCGATTTGT
GTACGCCCGACAGTCCCGGCTCCGGATCGGACGATTGCGTCGCATCGACCCTGCGCCCAAGCTGCATCAT
CGAAATTGCCGTCAACCAAGCTCTGATAGAGTTGGTCAAGACCAATGCGGAGCATATACGCCCGGAGCCG
CGGCGATCCTGCAAGCTCCGGATGCCTCCGCTCGAAGTAGCGCGTCTGCTGCTCCATACAAGCCAACCAC
GGCCTCCAGAAGAAGATGTTGGCGACCTCGTATTGGGAATCCCCGAACATCGCCTCGCTCCAGTCAATGA
CCGCTGTTATGCGGCCATTGTCCGTCAGGACATTGTTGGAGCCGAAATCCGCGTGCACGAGGTGCCGGAC
TTCGGGGCAGTCCTCGGCCCAAAGCATCAGCTCATCGAGAGCCTGCGCGACGGACGCACTGACGGTGTCG
TCCATCACAGTTTGCCAGTGATACACATGGGGATCAGCAATCGCGCATATGAAATCACGCCATGTAGTGT
ATTGACCGATTCCTTGCGGTCCGAATGGGCCGAACCCGCTCGTCTGGCTAAGATCGGCCGCAGCGATCGC
ATCCATGGCCTCCGCGACCGGCTGCAGAACAGCGGGCAGTTCGGTTTCAGGCAGGTCTTGCAACGTGACA
CCCTGTGCACGGCGGGAGATGCAATAGGTCAGGCTCTCGCTGAATTCCCCAATGTCAAGCACTTCCGGAA
TCGGGAGCGCGGCCGATGCAAAGTGCCGATAAACATAACGATCTTTGTAGAAACCATCGGCGCAGCTATT
TACCCGCAGGACATATCCACGCCCTCCTACATCGAAGCTGAAAGCACGAGATTCTTCGCCCTCCGAGAGC
TGCATCAGGTCGGAGACGCTGTCGAACTTTTCGATCAGAAACTTCTCGACAGACGTCGCGGTGAGTTCAG
GCTTTTTCATGGAGCCTGCTTTTTTGTACAAACTTGCGGCACCGCCTGACATATTACCTTAAAATTCAAA
AATTAATTTCAGATCAGTCATAACCAAGAAAACAAAATAAACGTTAGGACAGAAAATTCAAATTAATTAA
AAATTATGCTGAATAAGAAAATTACATGCAAAGCCTTATTTTCCTCATAGAAACAGTTGAATAACATATT
TTTTAATTGAAAACATAGCAAAATTCGTGGTAAAATTTGTCAAAACCTTGGAAAAAATCGAAAAAAGAAC
ATTTCCCGATGCATTTTCCTATTTCTCGTTGCCGACAACGTATAAACGTTGAATACTCAGTCAACGAATT
TGGCTGCTGGCTTGGACTCTCGCACGGAAGAGACGCGTGTGTAGATTTACGACGAAAGCAAAAATGATCC
CGCTTTCCAGTCGGGAAACCTGTCGTGCCAGCTGCATTAATGAATCGGCCAACGCGCGGGGAGAGGCGGT
TTGCGTATTGGGCGAATTCCGCTTCCTCGCTCACTGACTCGCTGCGCTCGGTCGTTCGGCTGCGGCGAGC
GGTATCAGCTCACTCAAAGGCGGTAATACGGTTATCCACAGAATCAGGGGATAACGCAGGAAAGAACATG
TGAGCAAAAGGCCAGCAAAAGGCCAGGAACCGTAAAAAGGCCGCGTTGCTGGCGTTTTTCCATAGGCTCC
GCCCCCCTGACGAGCATCACAAAAATCGACGCTCAAGTCAGAGGTGGCGAAACCCGACAGGACTATAAAG
ATACCAGGCGTTTCCCCCTGGAAGCTCCCTCGTGCGCTCTCCTGTTCCGACCCTGCCGCTTACCGGATAC
CTGTCCGCCTTTCTCCCTTCGGGAAGCGTGGCGCTTTCTCATAGCTCACGCTGTAGGTATCTCAGTTCGG
TGTAGGTCGTTCGCTCCAAGCTGGGCTGTGTGCACGAACCCCCCATTCAGCCCGACCGCTGCGCCTTATC
CGGTAACTATCGTCTTGAGTCCAACCCGGTAAGACACGACTTATCGCCACTGGCAGCAGCCACTGGTAAC
AGGATTAGCAGAGCGAGGTATGTAGGCGGTGCTACAGAGTTCTTGAAGTGGTGGCCTAACTACGGCTACA
CTAGAAGAACAGTATTTGGTATCTGCGCTCTGCTGAAGCCAGTTACCTTCGGAAAAAGAGTTGGTAGCTC
TTGATCCGGCAAACAAACCACCGCTGGTAGCGGTGGTTTTTTTGTTTGCAAGCAGCAGATTACGCGCAGA
AAAAAAGGATCTCAAGAAGATCCTTTGATCTTTTCTACGGGGTCTGACGCTCAGTGGAACGAAAACTCAC
GTTAAGGGATTTTGGTCATGAGATTATCAAAAAGGATCTTCACCTAGATCCTTTTAAATTAAAAATGAAG
TTTTAAATCAATCTAAAGTATATATGAGTAAACTTGGTCTGACAGTTACCAATGCTTAATCAGTGAGGCA
CCTATCTCAGCGATCTGTCTATTTCGTTCATCCATAGTTGCCTGACTCCCCGTCGTGTAGATAACTACGA
TACGGGAGGGCTTACCATCTGGCCCCAGTGCTGCAATGATACCGCGAGATCCACGCTCACCGGCTCCAGA
TTTATCAGCAATAAACCAGCCAGCCGGAAGGGCCGAGCGCAGAAGTGGTCCTGCAACTTTATCCGCCTCC
ATCCAGTCTATTAATTGTTGCCGGGAAGCTAGAGTAAGTAGTTCGCCAGTTAATAGTTTGCGCAACGTTG
TTGCCATTGCTACAGGCATCGTGGTGTCACGCTCGTCGTTTGGTATGGCTTCATTCAGCTCCGGTTCCCA
ACGATCAAGGCGAGTTACATGATCCCCCATGTTGTGCAAAAAAGCGGTTAGCTCCTTCGGTCCTCCGATC
GTTGTCAGAAGTAAGTTGGCCGCAGTGTTATCACTCATGGTTATGGCAGCACTGCATAATTCTCTTACTG
TCATGCCATCCGTAAGATGCTTTTCTGTGACTGGTGAGTACTCAACCAAGTCATTCTGAGAATAGTGTAT
GCGGCGACCGAGTTGCTCTTGCCCGGCGTCAATACGGGATAATACCGCGCCACATAGCAGAACTTTAAAA
GTGCTCATCATTGGAAAACGTTCTTCGGGGCGAAAACTCTCAAGGATCTTACCGCTGTTGAGATCCAGTT
CGATGTAACCCACTCGTGCACCCAACTGATCTTCAGCATCTTTTACTTTCACCAGCGTTTCTGGGTGAGC
AAAAACAGGAAGGCAAAATGCCGCAAAAAAGGGAATAAGGGCGACACGGAAATGTTGAATACTCATACTC
TTCCTTTTTCAATATTATTGAAGCATTTATCAGGGTTATTGTCTCATGAGCGGATACATATTTGAATGTA
TTTAGAAAAATAAACAAATAGGGGTTCCGCGCACATTTCCCCGAAAAGTGCCACCTAAATTGTAAGCGTT
AATATTTTGTTAAAATTCGCGTTAAATTTTTGTTAAATCAGCTCATTTTTTAACCAATAGGCCGAAATCG
GCAAAATCCCTTATAAATCAAAAGAATAGACCGAGATAGGGT
[37 nt withheld, positions 5573-5609]
AAAGAACGTGGACTCCAACGTCAAAGG
[49 nt withheld, positions 5637-5685]
T
[91 nt withheld, positions 5687-5777]
G
[124 nt withheld, positions 5779-5902]
CGTCGGAGCTCATAACTTCGTATAGCATACATTATACGAAGTTATGCGGCCGCTCTAGAACTAGTGGCTG
ACATCCAGTAGACGGAGGCTACCGGTGTACTGACGGACACACCGAAGCCCCGGCGGCAACCCTCAGCGGA
TGCCCCGGGGCTTCACGTTTTCCCAGGTCAGAAGCGGTTTTCGGGAGTAGTGCCCCAACTGGGGTAACCT
TTGAGTTCTCTCAGTTGGGGGCGTAGGGTCGCCGACATGACACAAGGGGTTGTGACCGGGGTGGACACGT
ACGCGGGTGCTTACGACCGTCAGTCGCGCGAGCGCGACAATTGTCTAAACATTTTTTGTTGACTTACAAT
AAATTGTTGATATAATTTATTGTGAAATGGGTATTCTTGAATGATTTGATTTTAACGAAGAGAACGCTGA
AATCAACTGAACACCTCGAATTGAGATTTTGGGGATTTTATACCAAGTTATCGACGACGCAAATGGTGCA
AACTTTATATTTTCAAATATTCTGGAAGCATTCAATGGTCTTTTAAGAAACGGACAACTCCATTCTTGAT
ATGCAATGTTTTTTAAAAGAAATCTCTTTAATCGAGACGGGCGCATATAGAACCTAGGTGGCGAAGAGCC
TGCAGGTAACCACGCGTTGCATGCTCTTCC
Features (pLannotate 1.2.2; 15 found; start..end, strand, type, name):
     69..86      +  misc_feature   MCS (fragment): pBluescript multiple cloning site
     90..123     +  protein_bind   FRT (minimal): supports FLP-mediated excision but not integration (Turan and Bode, 2011) FLP recombinase from the Saccharomyces cerevisiae 2μ plasmid
    181..1023    +  CDS            mEGFP (fragment): monomeric enhanced GFP, optimized with synthetic introns for expression in C. elegans
   1027..1086    +  CDS            EGL-13 NLS (fragment): nuclear localization signal from the C. elegans EGL-13 transcription factor (Lyssenko et al., 2007)
   1971..1991    +  protein_bind   attB2: mutant version of attB; core recombination site for the Gateway® BP reaction BP Clonase™
   1995..3020    -  CDS            HygR: aminoglycoside phosphotransferase from E. coli; aph(4)-Ia; confers resistance to hygromycin
   3026..3046    -  protein_bind   attB1: mutant version of attB; core recombination site for the Gateway® BP reaction BP Clonase™
   3429..3514    -  CDS            lacI (fragment): lac repressor; lacI; The lac repressor binds to the lac operator to inhibit transcription in E. coli. This inhibition can be relieved by adding lactose or isopropyl-β-D-thiogalactopyranoside (IPTG).
   3697..4285    -  rep_origin     ori: high-copy-number ColE1/pMB1/pBR322/pUC origin of replication
   4456..5316    -  CDS            AmpR: β-lactamase; bla; confers resistance to ampicillin, carbenicillin, and related antibiotics
   5317..5421    -  promoter       AmpR promoter: bla
   5474..5902    -  rep_origin     f1 ori (sequence partly withheld): f1 bacteriophage origin of replication; arrow indicates direction of (+) strand synthesis
   5914..5947    +  protein_bind   loxP: Cre-mediated recombination occurs in the 8-bp core sequence (GCATACAT). Cre recombinase
   5948..5969    +  misc_feature   MCS (fragment): pBluescript multiple cloning site
   6064..6163    +  protein_bind   phage φC31 attP: attachment site of phage φC31 phage φC31 integrase
