[The description below was written by a language model from this plasmid's Addgene catalogue record and pLannotate feature annotations shown in this document.]
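Description:
pHygGP6 is an empty-backbone integration vector for Caenorhabditis elegans transgenesis, built on pBluescript II SK(+) from which a SapI site was removed. The annotated sequence is 6,562 nt. In E. coli it is maintained at high copy through the ColE1/pUC-type origin and selected with ampicillin via the bla gene and its promoter. An f1 phage origin is also retained from the parent phagemid. A short lacI fragment is detected but appears to be only a remnant.

The worm-specific elements were added by multi-insert Golden Gate assembly, according to the record. They comprise a loxP site, a multiple cloning site for the user's transgene, FRT3 and FRT sites, a hygromycin resistance gene driven by the rps-0 promoter with the unc-54 3' UTR, an nls-GFP reporter with the myo-2 3' UTR, and a phiC31 attP site. The feature table confirms most of these. It shows loxP followed by MCS sequence and the attP site, a minimal FRT just upstream of an intron-containing, worm-optimised GFP fused to the EGL-13 nuclear localisation signal, and a reverse-oriented HygR coding sequence flanked by attB1 and attB2 Gateway scars. The rps-0 promoter, the UTRs and a second FRT-type site are not separately annotated, and no promoter for nls-GFP is listed.

Functionally, the loxP and FRT-family sites allow rapid recombination-mediated cassette exchange into a compatible genomic landing site. Hygromycin resistance selects for integrants, and nuclear GFP provides a visual marker. The attP site is carried into the genome to permit later phiC31 integrase-driven recombination-mediated homolog exchange, which the associated work uses to build and manipulate bipartite expression transgenes.
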