Addgene plasmid #244902: pHygGP6
Purpose: (Empty Backbone) hygR selection nls-GFP marked rapid RMCE integration vector with an attP site for RMHE
Depositing lab: Michael Nonet. Depositing organization: Washington University in Saint Louis. Publication: Creation and manipulation of bipartite expression transgenes in C. elegans using phiC31 recombinase. Nonet ML. Genetics. 2026 Jul 6:iyag166. doi: 10.1093/genetics/iyag166. PubMed 42405870.
Backbone
  Vector backbone: pBluescript II SK (+)
  Backbone size (bp): 3000
  Modifications to backbone: 1) Removal of SapI site in pBluescript II SK (+), 2) Addition of a loxP site, MCS, FRT3 site, FRT site, rps-0 promoter, hygromycin resistance gene, unc-54 3' UTR, nls-GFP fluorescent protein and myo-2 3' UTR, 3) addition of attP site all via multi-insert Golden Gate Assembly.
  Vector type: Worm Expression ; Recombination Mediated Cassette Exchange; Recombination Mediated Homolog Exchange
  Selectable markers: Hygromycin
Growth in bacteria
  Bacterial resistance: Ampicillin, 100 μg/mL
  Growth temperature: 37°C
  Growth strain: DH5alpha
  Copy number: High Copy
Gene/Insert
  Cloning method: Gateway Cloning
Terms and licenses: Academic/Nonprofit Terms; Industry Terms: Not Available to Industry
Depositor comments: Please visit https://doi.org/10.1101/2024.03.01.583017 for the bioRxiv preprint.
How to cite: pHygGP6 was a gift from Michael Nonet (Addgene plasmid # 244902 ; http://n2t.net/addgene:244902 ; RRID:Addgene_244902)
